Addgene plasmid #170960: EF1A_Hygro_P2A_RUNX1_M106R_Barcode
Purpose: Overexpression of RUNX1 M106R mutant protein.
Depositing lab: Prashant Mali. Depositing organization: University of California, San Diego (UCSD). Publication: Interface-guided phenotyping of coding variants in the transcription factor RUNX1. Ozturk K, Panwala R, Sheen J, Ford K, Jayne N, Portell A, Zhang DE, Hutter S, Haferlach T, Ideker T, Mali P, Carter H. Cell Rep. 2024 Jul 4;43(7):114436. doi: 10.1016/j.celrep.2024.114436. PubMed 38968069.
Backbone
  Vector backbone: EF1a_mCherry_P2A_Hygro_Barcode
  Backbone manufacturer: Prashant Mali (Addgene #120426)
  Backbone size w/o insert (bp): 9508
  Vector type: Mammalian Expression, Lentiviral
  Selectable markers: Hygromycin
Growth in bacteria
  Bacterial resistance: Ampicillin, 100 μg/mL
  Growth temperature: 37°C
  Growth strain: NEB Stable
  Copy number: High Copy
Gene/Insert
  Gene/Insert name: RUNX1 (alt name: AML1)
  Species: H. sapiens (human)
  Insert size (bp): 1359
  Mutation: M106R
  Entrez Gene: RUNX1 (a.k.a. AML1, AML1-EVI-1, AMLCR1, CBF2alpha, CBFA2, EVI-1, PEBP2aB, PEBP2alpha)
  Promoter: Ef1A
  Cloning method: Gibson Cloning
  Sequencing primers: 5′ CTGTGTAGAAGTACTCGCCGATAGTG; 3′ TCTTGTCTTCGTTGGGAGTG
Terms and licenses: Academic/Nonprofit Terms; Industry Terms: Not Available to Industry
Depositor comments: Please visit https://doi.org/10.1101/2023.08.03.551876 for bioRxiv preprint.
How to cite: EF1A_Hygro_P2A_RUNX1_M106R_Barcode was a gift from Prashant Mali (Addgene plasmid # 170960 ; http://n2t.net/addgene:170960 ; RRID:Addgene_170960)
