[The description below was written by a language model from this plasmid's Addgene catalogue record and pLannotate feature annotations shown in this document.]
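Description:
EF1A_Hygro_P2A_RUNX1_M106R_Barcode is an HIV-1-based lentiviral transfer plasmid for stable overexpression of a mutant human RUNX1 (AML1) transcription factor in mammalian cells. It derives from the EF1a_mCherry_P2A_Hygro_Barcode backbone, with the insert introduced by Gibson assembly. In bacteria it is maintained through a high-copy ColE1/pUC origin and selected with ampicillin via β-lactamase; an f1 origin is also present. Outside the viral region, the backbone carries an SV40/EM7-driven bleomycin/Zeocin resistance cassette with an SV40 polyadenylation signal, although the catalogue lists only hygromycin as the mammalian selectable marker.

The viral genome is transcribed from a CMV enhancer/promoter fused to a truncated 5' LTR, followed by the Ψ packaging signal with a gag fragment, the RRE for Rev-dependent nuclear export, and the cPPT/CTS. It ends in a second truncated LTR with a loxP site just upstream of it, followed by a bGH polyadenylation signal. Between these elements, the human EF-1α promoter drives a single transcript encoding hygromycin phosphotransferase (hph) followed by the 1359 bp RUNX1 coding sequence carrying the M106R substitution. According to the construct name, the two are joined by a P2A self-cleaving peptide, which would sit in the short unannotated gap between them. This arrangement makes hygromycin resistance and the RUNX1 variant come from the same mRNA, so selection enriches for expressing cells. The name also indicates a barcode, presumably to identify the variant in pooled experiments, but the feature table does not annotate it and its position is not stated. The stated purpose is overexpression of RUNX1 M106R, in the context of a study phenotyping RUNX1 coding variants.
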