Features (pLannotate 1.2.2; 33 found; start..end, strand, type, name):
    108..437     +  promoter       SV40 promoter: SV40 enhancer and early promoter
    485..532     +  promoter       EM7 promoter: synthetic bacterial promoter&nbsp
    551..925     +  CDS            BleoR: antibiotic-binding protein; Sh ble from Streptoalloteichus hindustanus; confers resistance to bleomycin, phleomycin, and Zeocin™
    935..1060    +  CDS            ble (fragment): BLE_KLEPN - Experimental evidence at protein level: Swiss-Prot protein existence level 1. Binding protein with a strong affinity to the bleomycin family of antibiotics. Binds to CL990; an antimitotic-antibiotic compound. From Klebsiella pneumoniae.
   1055..1176    +  polyA_signal   SV40 poly(A) signal: SV40 polyadenylation signal
   1247..1269    -  protein_bind   lac operator (fragment): The lac repressor binds to the lac operator to inhibit transcription in E. coli. This inhibition can be relieved by adding lactose or isopropyl-β-D-thiogalactopyranoside (IPTG). lac repressor encoded by lacI
   1273..1303    -  promoter       lac promoter: promoter for the E. coli lac operon
   1318..1339    -  protein_bind   CAP binding site: CAP binding activates transcription in the presence of cAMP. E. coli catabolite activator protein
   1352..1444    -  CDS            lacI (fragment): lac repressor; lacI; The lac repressor binds to the lac operator to inhibit transcription in E. coli. This inhibition can be relieved by adding lactose or isopropyl-β-D-thiogalactopyranoside (IPTG).
   1627..2215    -  rep_origin     ori: high-copy-number ColE1/pMB1/pBR322/pUC origin of replication
   2386..3246    -  CDS            AmpR: β-lactamase; bla; confers resistance to ampicillin, carbenicillin, and related antibiotics
   3247..3351    -  promoter       AmpR promoter: bla
   3410..3462    -  misc_feature   bom (fragment): basis of mobility region from pBR322
   3617..3996    +  enhancer       CMV enhancer: human cytomegalovirus immediate early enhancer
   3997..4196    +  promoter       CMV promoter: human cytomegalovirus (CMV) immediate early promoter
   4214..4394    +  LTR            5' LTR (truncated): truncated 5' long terminal repeat (LTR) from HIV-1
   4441..4566    +  misc_feature   HIV-1 Ψ: packaging signal of human immunodeficiency virus type 1
   4550..4913    +  CDS            HIV-1 gag (fragment): gag protein from human immunodeficiency virus 1; gag
   5059..5292    +  misc_feature   RRE: The Rev response element (RRE) of HIV-1 allows for Rev-dependent mRNA export from the nucleus to the cytoplasm.
   5669..5769    +  CDS            Rev (fragment): human immunodeficiency virus 1 (HIV-1) Rev protein; rev; enhances nuclear export of unspliced and incompletely spliced viral mRNAs
   5819..5936    +  misc_feature   cPPT/CTS: central polypurine tract and central termination sequence of HIV-1
   5999..6065    +  CDS            small t antigen (fragment): SV40 (simian virus 40) small t antigen
   6072..7250    +  promoter       EF-1α promoter: strong constitutive promoter for human elongation factor EF-1α
   7267..7285    +  promoter       T7 promoter: promoter for bacteriophage T7 RNA polymerase
   7305..7341    -  misc_feature   MCS (fragment): pBluescript multiple cloning site
   7349..8371    +  CDS            hph: KHYB_ECOLX - Experimental evidence at protein level: Swiss-Prot protein existence level 1. The aminoglycoside phosphotransferases achieve inactivation of their antibiotic substrates by phosphorylation. Only phosphorylates hygromycin and closely related compounds such as demethyl analogs and destomycin. From Escherichia coli.
   8438..9796    +  CDS            RUNX1: RUNX1_HUMAN - Also known as AML1, CBFA2. Experimental evidence at protein level: Swiss-Prot protein existence level 1. Isoform AML-1L interferes with the transactivation activity of RUNX1. From Homo sapiens (Human).
   9880..9993    +  CDS            nef (fragment): NEF_HV1LA - Experimental evidence at protein level: Swiss-Prot protein existence level 1. Extracellular Nef protein targets CD4(+) T-lymphocytes for apoptosis by interacting with CXCR4 surface receptors. From Human immunodeficiency virus type 1 group M subtype B (isolate Lai) (HIV-1).
   9991..10024   +  protein_bind   loxP: Cre-mediated recombination occurs in the 8-bp core sequence (GCATACAT). Cre recombinase
  10049..10229   +  LTR            5' LTR (truncated): truncated 5' long terminal repeat (LTR) from HIV-1
  10261..10485   +  polyA_signal   bGH poly(A) signal: bovine growth hormone polyadenylation signal
  10489..10510   +  promoter       SV40 promoter (fragment): SV40 enhancer and early promoter
  10531..94      +  rep_origin     f1 ori (across the origin) (sequence partly withheld): f1 bacteriophage origin of replication; arrow indicates direction of (+) strand synthesis
>Addgene plasmid #170960 | EF1A_Hygro_P2A_RUNX1_M106R_Barcode | addgene full sequence | sequence record 336087 | Addgene NGS Result
ATCTCGGTCTATTCTTTTGATTTATAAGGGATTTTGCCGATTTCGGCCTATTGGTTAAAAAATGAGCTGA
TTTAACAAAAATTTAACGCGAATTAATTCTGTGGAATGTGTGTCAGTTAGGGTGTGGAAAGTCCCCAGGC
TCCCCAGCAGGCAGAAGTATGCAAAGCATGCATCTCAATTAGTCAGCAACCAGGTGTGGAAAGTCCCCAG
GCTCCCCAGCAGGCAGAAGTATGCAAAGCATGCATCTCAATTAGTCAGCAACCATAGTCCCGCCCCTAAC
TCCGCCCATCCCGCCCCTAACTCCGCCCAGTTCCGCCCATTCTCCGCCCCATGGCTGACTAATTTTTTTT
ATTTATGCAGAGGCCGAGGCCGCCTCTGCCTCTGAGCTATTCCAGAAGTAGTGAGGAGGCTTTTTTGGAG
GCCTAGGCTTTTGCAAAAAGCTCCCGGGAGCTTGTATATCCATTTTCGGATCTGATCAGCACGTGTTGAC
AATTAATCATCGGCATAGTATATCGGCATAGTATAATACGACAAGGTGAGGAACTAAACCATGGCCAAGT
TGACCAGTGCCGTTCCGGTGCTCACCGCGCGCGACGTCGCCGGAGCGGTCGAGTTCTGGACCGACCGGCT
CGGGTTCTCCCGGGACTTCGTGGAGGACGACTTCGCCGGTGTGGTCCGGGACGACGTGACCCTGTTCATC
AGCGCGGTCCAGGACCAGGTGGTGCCGGACAACACCCTGGCCTGGGTGTGGGTGCGCGGCCTGGACGAGC
TGTACGCCGAGTGGTCGGAGGTCGTGTCCACGAACTTCCGGGACGCCTCCGGGCCGGCCATGACCGAGAT
CGGCGAGCAGCCGTGGGGGCGGGAGTTCGCCCTGCGCGACCCGGCCGGCAACTGCGTGCACTTCGTGGCC
GAGGAGCAGGACTGACACGTGCTACGAGATTTCGATTCCACCGCCGCCTTCTATGAAAGGTTGGGCTTCG
GAATCGTTTTCCGGGACGCCGGCTGGATGATCCTCCAGCGCGGGGATCTCATGCTGGAGTTCTTCGCCCA
CCCCAACTTGTTTATTGCAGCTTATAATGGTTACAAATAAAGCAATAGCATCACAAATTTCACAAATAAA
GCATTTTTTTCACTGCATTCTAGTTGTGGTTTGTCCAAACTCATCAATGTATCTTATCATGTCTGTATAC
CGTCGACCTCTAGCTAGAGCTTGGCGTAATCATGGTCATAGCTGTTTCCTGTGTGAAATTGTTATCCGCT
CACAATTCCACACAACATACGAGCCGGAAGCATAAAGTGTAAAGCCTGGGGTGCCTAATGAGTGAGCTAA
CTCACATTAATTGCGTTGCGCTCACTGCCCGCTTTCCAGTCGGGAAACCTGTCGTGCCAGCTGCATTAAT
GAATCGGCCAACGCGCGGGGAGAGGCGGTTTGCGTATTGGGCGCTCTTCCGCTTCCTCGCTCACTGACTC
GCTGCGCTCGGTCGTTCGGCTGCGGCGAGCGGTATCAGCTCACTCAAAGGCGGTAATACGGTTATCCACA
GAATCAGGGGATAACGCAGGAAAGAACATGTGAGCAAAAGGCCAGCAAAAGGCCAGGAACCGTAAAAAGG
CCGCGTTGCTGGCGTTTTTCCATAGGCTCCGCCCCCCTGACGAGCATCACAAAAATCGACGCTCAAGTCA
GAGGTGGCGAAACCCGACAGGACTATAAAGATACCAGGCGTTTCCCCCTGGAAGCTCCCTCGTGCGCTCT
CCTGTTCCGACCCTGCCGCTTACCGGATACCTGTCCGCCTTTCTCCCTTCGGGAAGCGTGGCGCTTTCTC
ATAGCTCACGCTGTAGGTATCTCAGTTCGGTGTAGGTCGTTCGCTCCAAGCTGGGCTGTGTGCACGAACC
CCCCGTTCAGCCCGACCGCTGCGCCTTATCCGGTAACTATCGTCTTGAGTCCAACCCGGTAAGACACGAC
TTATCGCCACTGGCAGCAGCCACTGGTAACAGGATTAGCAGAGCGAGGTATGTAGGCGGTGCTACAGAGT
TCTTGAAGTGGTGGCCTAACTACGGCTACACTAGAAGAACAGTATTTGGTATCTGCGCTCTGCTGAAGCC
AGTTACCTTCGGAAAAAGAGTTGGTAGCTCTTGATCCGGCAAACAAACCACCGCTGGTAGCGGTGGTTTT
TTTGTTTGCAAGCAGCAGATTACGCGCAGAAAAAAAGGATCTCAAGAAGATCCTTTGATCTTTTCTACGG
GGTCTGACGCTCAGTGGAACGAAAACTCACGTTAAGGGATTTTGGTCATGAGATTATCAAAAAGGATCTT
CACCTAGATCCTTTTAAATTAAAAATGAAGTTTTAAATCAATCTAAAGTATATATGAGTAAACTTGGTCT
GACAGTTACCAATGCTTAATCAGTGAGGCACCTATCTCAGCGATCTGTCTATTTCGTTCATCCATAGTTG
CCTGACTCCCCGTCGTGTAGATAACTACGATACGGGAGGGCTTACCATCTGGCCCCAGTGCTGCAATGAT
ACCGCGAGACCCACGCTCACCGGCTCCAGATTTATCAGCAATAAACCAGCCAGCCGGAAGGGCCGAGCGC
AGAAGTGGTCCTGCAACTTTATCCGCCTCCATCCAGTCTATTAATTGTTGCCGGGAAGCTAGAGTAAGTA
GTTCGCCAGTTAATAGTTTGCGCAACGTTGTTGCCATTGCTACAGGCATCGTGGTGTCACGCTCGTCGTT
TGGTATGGCTTCATTCAGCTCCGGTTCCCAACGATCAAGGCGAGTTACATGATCCCCCATGTTGTGCAAA
AAAGCGGTTAGCTCCTTCGGTCCTCCGATCGTTGTCAGAAGTAAGTTGGCCGCAGTGTTATCACTCATGG
TTATGGCAGCACTGCATAATTCTCTTACTGTCATGCCATCCGTAAGATGCTTTTCTGTGACTGGTGAGTA
CTCAACCAAGTCATTCTGAGAATAGTGTATGCGGCGACCGAGTTGCTCTTGCCCGGCGTCAATACGGGAT
AATACCGCGCCACATAGCAGAACTTTAAAAGTGCTCATCATTGGAAAACGTTCTTCGGGGCGAAAACTCT
CAAGGATCTTACCGCTGTTGAGATCCAGTTCGATGTAACCCACTCGTGCACCCAACTGATCTTCAGCATC
TTTTACTTTCACCAGCGTTTCTGGGTGAGCAAAAACAGGAAGGCAAAATGCCGCAAAAAAGGGAATAAGG
GCGACACGGAAATGTTGAATACTCATACTCTTCCTTTTTCAATATTATTGAAGCATTTATCAGGGTTATT
GTCTCATGAGCGGATACATATTTGAATGTATTTAGAAAAATAAACAAATAGGGGTTCCGCGCACATTTCC
CCGAAAAGTGCCACCTGACGTCGACGGATCGGGAGATCTCCCGATCCCCTATGGTGCACTCTCAGTACAA
TCTGCTCTGATGCCGCATAGTTAAGCCAGTATCTGCTCCCTGCTTGTGTGTTGGAGGTCGCTGAGTAGTG
CGCGAGCAAAATTTAAGCTACAACAAGGCAAGGCTTGACCGACAATTGCATGAAGAATCTGCTTAGGGTT
AGGCGTTTTGCGCTGCTTCGCGATGTACGGGCCAGATATACGCGTTGACATTGATTATTGACTAGTTATT
AATAGTAATCAATTACGGGGTCATTAGTTCATAGCCCATATATGGAGTTCCGCGTTACATAACTTACGGT
AAATGGCCCGCCTGGCTGACCGCCCAACGACCCCCGCCCATTGACGTCAATAATGACGTATGTTCCCATA
GTAACGCCAATAGGGACTTTCCATTGACGTCAATGGGTGGAGTATTTACGGTAAACTGCCCACTTGGCAG
TACATCAAGTGTATCATATGCCAAGTACGCCCCCTATTGACGTCAATGACGGTAAATGGCCCGCCTGGCA
TTATGCCCAGTACATGACCTTATGGGACTTTCCTACTTGGCAGTACATCTACGTATTAGTCATCGCTATT
ACCATGGTGATGCGGTTTTGGCAGTACATCAATGGGCGTGGATAGCGGTTTGACTCACGGGGATTTCCAA
GTCTCCACCCCATTGACGTCAATGGGAGTTTGTTTTGGCACCAAAATCAACGGGACTTTCCAAAATGTCG
TAACAACTCCGCCCCATTGACGCAAATGGGCGGTAGGCGTGTACGGTGGGAGGTCTATATAAGCAGCGCG
TTTTGCCTGTACTGGGTCTCTCTGGTTAGACCAGATCTGAGCCTGGGAGCTCTCTGGCTAACTAGGGAAC
CCACTGCTTAAGCCTCAATAAAGCTTGCCTTGAGTGCTTCAAGTAGTGTGTGCCCGTCTGTTGTGTGACT
CTGGTAACTAGAGATCCCTCAGACCCTTTTAGTCAGTGTGGAAAATCTCTAGCAGTGGCGCCCGAACAGG
GACTTGAAAGCGAAAGGGAAACCAGAGGAGCTCTCTCGACGCAGGACTCGGCTTGCTGAAGCGCGCACGG
CAAGAGGCGAGGGGCGGCGACTGGTGAGTACGCCAAAAATTTTGACTAGCGGAGGCTAGAAGGAGAGAGA
TGGGTGCGAGAGCGTCAGTATTAAGCGGGGGAGAATTAGATCGCGATGGGAAAAAATTCGGTTAAGGCCA
GGGGGAAAGAAAAAATATAAATTAAAACATATAGTATGGGCAAGCAGGGAGCTAGAACGATTCGCAGTTA
ATCCTGGCCTGTTAGAAACATCAGAAGGCTGTAGACAAATACTGGGACAGCTACAACCATCCCTTCAGAC
AGGATCAGAAGAACTTAGATCATTATATAATACAGTAGCAACCCTCTATTGTGTGCATCAAAGGATAGAG
ATAAAAGACACCAAGGAAGCTTTAGACAAGATAGAGGAAGAGCAAAACAAAAGTAAGACCACCGCACAGC
AAGCGGCCGCTGATCTTCAGACCTGGAGGAGGAGATATGAGGGACAATTGGAGAAGTGAATTATATAAAT
ATAAAGTAGTAAAAATTGAACCATTAGGAGTAGCACCCACCAAGGCAAAGAGAAGAGTGGTGCAGAGAGA
AAAAAGAGCAGTGGGAATAGGAGCTTTGTTCCTTGGGTTCTTGGGAGCAGCAGGAAGCACTATGGGCGCA
GCGTCAATGACGCTGACGGTACAGGCCAGACAATTATTGTCTGGTATAGTGCAGCAGCAGAACAATTTGC
TGAGGGCTATTGAGGCGCAACAGCATCTGTTGCAACTCACAGTCTGGGGCATCAAGCAGCTCCAGGCAAG
AATCCTGGCTGTGGAAAGATACCTAAAGGATCAACAGCTCCTGGGGATTTGGGGTTGCTCTGGAAAACTC
ATTTGCACCACTGCTGTGCCTTGGAATGCTAGTTGGAGTAATAAATCTCTGGAACAGATTTGGAATCACA
CGACCTGGATGGAGTGGGACAGAGAAATTAACAATTACACAAGCTTAATACACTCCTTAATTGAAGAATC
GCAAAACCAGCAAGAAAAGAATGAACAAGAATTATTGGAATTAGATAAATGGGCAAGTTTGTGGAATTGG
TTTAACATAACAAATTGGCTGTGGTATATAAAATTATTCATAATGATAGTAGGAGGCTTGGTAGGTTTAA
GAATAGTTTTTGCTGTACTTTCTATAGTGAATAGAGTTAGGCAGGGATATTCACCATTATCGTTTCAGAC
CCACCTCCCAACCCCGAGGGGACCCGACAGGCCCGAAGGAATAGAAGAAGAAGGTGGAGAGAGAGACAGA
GACAGATCCATTCGATTAGTGAACGGATCGGCACTGCGTGCGCCAATTCTGCAGACAAATGGCAGTATTC
ATCCACAATTTTAAAAGAAAAGGGGGGATTGGGGGGTACAGTGCAGGGGAAAGAATAGTAGACATAATAG
CAACAGACATACAAACTAAAGAATTACAAAAACAAATTACAAAAATTCAAAATTTTCGGGTTTATTACAG
GGACAGCAGAGATCCAGTTTGGTTAATTAATCGATAAGCTTTGCAAAGATGGATAAAGTTTTAAACAGAG
AGGAATCTTTGCAGCTAATGGACCTTCTAGGTCTTGAAAGGAGTGGGAATTGGCTCCGGTGCCCGTCAGT
GGGCAGAGCGCACATCGCCCACAGTCCCCGAGAAGTTGGGGGGAGGGGTCGGCAATTGAACCGGTGCCTA
GAGAAGGTGGCGCGGGGTAAACTGGGAAAGTGATGTCGTGTACTGGCTCCGCCTTTTTCCCGAGGGTGGG
GGAGAACCGTATATAAGTGCAGTAGTCGCCGTGAACGTTCTTTTTCGCAACGGGTTTGCCGCCAGAACAC
AGGTAAGTGCCGTGTGTGGTTCCCGCGGGCCTGGCCTCTTTACGGGTTATGGCCCTTGCGTGCCTTGAAT
TACTTCCACCTGGCTGCAGTACGTGATTCTTGATCCCGAGCTTCGGGTTGGAAGTGGGTGGGAGAGTTCG
AGGCCTTGCGCTTAAGGAGCCCCTTCGCCTCGTGCTTGAGTTGAGGCCTGGCCTGGGCGCTGGGGCCGCC
GCGTGCGAATCTGGTGGCACCTTCGCGCCTGTCTCGCTGCTTTCGATAAGTCTCTAGCCATTTAAAATTT
TTGATGACCTGCTGCGACGCTTTTTTTCTGGCAAGATAGTCTTGTAAATGCGGGCCAAGATCTGCACACT
GGTATTTCGGTTTTTGGGGCCGCGGGCGGCGACGGGGCCCGTGCGTCCCAGCGCACATGTTCGGCGAGGC
GGGGCCTGCGAGCGCGGCCACCGAGAATCGGACGGGGGTAGTCTCAAGCTGGCCGGCCTGCTCTGGTGCC
TGGCCTCGCGCCGCCGTGTATCGCCCCGCCCTGGGCGGCAAGGCTGGCCCGGTCGGCACCAGTTGCGTGA
GCGGAAAGATGGCCGCTTCCCGGCCCTGCTGCAGGGAGCTCAAAATGGAGGACGCGGCGCTCGGGAGAGC
GGGCGGGTGAGTCACCCACACAAAGGAAAAGGGCCTTTCCGTCCTCAGCCGTCGCTTCATGTGACTCCAC
GGAGTACCGGGCGCCGTCCAGGCACCTCGATTAGTTCTCGAGCTTTTGGAGTACGTCGTCTTTAGGTTGG
GGGGAGGGGTTTTATGCGATGGAGTTTCCCCACACTGAGTGGGTGGAGACTGAAGTTAGGCCAGCTTGGC
ACTTGATGTAATTCTCCTTGGAATTTGCCCTTTTTGAGTTTGGATCTTGGTTCATTCTCAAGCCTCAGAC
AGTGGTTCAAAGTTTTTTTCTTCCATTTCAGGTGTCGTGAGGAATTAGCTTGGTACTAATACGACTCACT
ATAGGGAGACCCAAGCTGGCTAGGTAAGCTTGATATCGAATTCCTGCAGCCCGGGGGATCCCGCCACCAT
GAAAAAGCCTGAACTCACCGCGACGTCTGTCGAGAAGTTTCTGATCGAAAAGTTCGACAGCGTCTCCGAC
CTGATGCAGCTCTCGGAGGGCGAAGAATCTCGTGCTTTCAGCTTCGATGTAGGAGGGCGTGGATATGTCC
TGCGGGTAAATAGCTGCGCCGATGGTTTCTACAAAGATCGTTATGTTTATCGGCACTTTGCATCGGCCGC
GCTCCCGATTCCGGAAGTGCTTGACATTGGGGAATTCAGCGAGAGCCTGACCTATTGCATCTCCCGCCGT
GCACAGGGTGTCACGTTGCAAGACCTGCCTGAAACCGAACTGCCCGCTGTTCTGCAGCCGGTCGCGGAGG
CCATGGATGCGATCGCTGCGGCCGATCTTAGCCAGACGAGCGGGTTCGGCCCATTCGGACCGCAAGGAAT
CGGTCAATACACTACATGGCGTGATTTCATATGCGCGATTGCTGATCCCCATGTGTATCACTGGCAAACT
GTGATGGACGACACCGTCAGTGCGTCCGTCGCGCAGGCTCTCGATGAGCTGATGCTTTGGGCCGAGGACT
GCCCCGAAGTCCGGCACCTCGTGCACGCGGATTTCGGCTCCAACAATGTCCTGACGGACAATGGCCGCAT
AACAGCGGTCATTGACTGGAGCGAGGCGATGTTCGGGGATTCCCAATACGAGGTCGCCAACATCTTCTTC
TGGAGGCCGTGGTTGGCTTGTATGGAGCAGCAGACGCGCTACTTCGAGCGGAGGCATCCGGAGCTTGCAG
GATCGCCGCGGCTCCGGGCGTATATGCTCCGCATTGGTCTTGACCAACTCTATCAGAGCTTGGTTGACGG
CAATTTCGATGATGCAGCTTGGGCGCAGGGTCGATGCGACGCAATCGTCCGATCCGGAGCCGGGACTGTC
GGGCGTACACAAATCGCCCGCAGAAGCGCGGCCGTCTGGACCGATGGCTGTGTAGAAGTACTCGCCGATA
GTGGAAACCGACGCCCCAGCACTCGTCCGAGGGCAAAGGAAGGATCCGGCGCAACAAACTTCTCTCTGCT
GAAACAAGCCGGAGATGTCGAAGAGAATCCTGGACCGCTGCGTATCCCCGTAGATGCCAGCACGAGCCGC
CGCTTCACGCCGCCTTCCACCGCGCTGAGCCCAGGCAAGATGAGCGAGGCGTTGCCGCTGGGCGCCCCGG
ACGCCGGCGCTGCCCTGGCCGGCAAGCTGAGGAGCGGCGACCGCAGCATGGTGGAGGTGCTGGCCGACCA
CCCGGGCGAGCTGGTGCGCACCGACAGCCCCAACTTCCTCTGCTCCGTGCTGCCTACGCACTGGCGCTGC
AACAAGACCCTGCCCATCGCTTTCAAGGTGGTGGCCCTAGGGGATGTTCCAGATGGCACTCTGGTCACTG
TGAGGGCTGGCAATGATGAAAACTACTCGGCTGAGCTGAGAAATGCTACCGCAGCCATGAAGAACCAGGT
TGCAAGATTTAATGACCTCAGGTTTGTCGGTCGAAGTGGAAGAGGGAAAAGCTTCACTCTGACCATCACT
GTCTTCACAAACCCACCGCAAGTCGCCACCTACCACAGAGCCATCAAAATCACAGTGGATGGGCCCCGAG
AACCTCGAAGACATCGGCAGAAACTAGATGATCAGACCAAGCCCGGGAGCTTGTCCTTTTCCGAGCGGCT
CAGTGAACTGGAGCAGCTGCGGCGCACAGCCATGAGGGTCAGCCCACACCACCCAGCCCCCACGCCCAAC
CCTCGTGCCTCCCTGAACCACTCCACTGCCTTTAACCCTCAGCCTCAGAGTCAGATGCAGGATACAAGGC
AGATCCAACCATCCCCACCGTGGTCCTACGATCAGTCCTACCAATACCTGGGATCCATTGCCTCTCCTTC
TGTGCACCCAGCAACGCCCATTTCACCTGGACGTGCCAGCGGCATGACAACCCTCTCTGCAGAACTTTCC
AGTCGACTCTCAACGGCACCCGACCTGACAGCGTTCAGCGACCCGCGCCAGTTCCCCGCGCTGCCCTCCA
TCTCCGACCCCCGCATGCACTATCCAGGCGCCTTCACCTACTCCCCGACGCCGGTCACCTCGGGCATCGG
CATCGGCATGTCGGCCATGGGCTCGGCCACGCGCTACCACACCTACCTGCCGCCGCCCTACCCCGGCTCG
TCGCAAGCGCAGGGAGGCCCGTTCCAAGCCAGCTCGCCCTCCTACCACCTGTACTACGGCGCCTCGGCCG
GCTCCTACCAGTTCTCCATGGTGGGCGGCGAGCGCTCGCCGCCGCGCATCCTGCCGCCCTGCACCAACGC
CTCCACCGGCTCCGCGCTGCTCAACCCCAGCCTCCCGAACCAGAGCGACGTGGTGGAGGCCGAGGGCAGC
CACAGCAACTCCCCCACCAACATGGCGCCCTCCGCGCGCCTGGAGGAGGCCGTGTGGAGGCCCTACTGAC
TAGCTAAGTTAGAACTATTTCCTGGCTGTTACGCGACTTCACATTATCTACTGACGGGCTTGTTAAACAG
TGAACCGCCCGCCCCACGACCCGCAGCGCCCGACCGAAAGGAGCGCACGACCCCATGCATCGAACAAAAG
AAAAGGGGGGACTGGAAGGGCTAATTCACTCCCAACGAAGACAAGATATCATAACTTCGTATAGCATACA
TTATACGAAGTTATCGTCTAGCTGGTCCGGACTGTACTGGGTCTCTCTGGTTAGACCAGATCTGAGCCTG
GGAGCTCTCTGGCTAACTAGGGAACCCACTGCTTAAGCCTCAATAAAGCTTGCCTTGAGTGCTTCAAGTA
GTGTGTGCCCGTCTGTTGTGTGACTCTGGTAACTAGAGATCCCTCAGACCCTTTTAGTCAGTGTGGAAAA
TCTCTAGCAGGGCCCGTTTAAACCCGCTGATCAGCCTCGACTGTGCCTTCTAGTTGCCAGCCATCTGTTG
TTTGCCCCTCCCCCGTGCCTTCCTTGACCCTGGAAGGTGCCACTCCCACTGTCCTTTCCTAATAAAATGA
GGAAATTGCATCGCATTGTCTGAGTAGGTGTCATTCTATTCTGGGGGGTGGGGTGGGGCAGGACAGCAAG
GGGGAGGATTGGGAAGACAATAGCAGGCATGCTGGGGATGCGGTGGGCTCTATGGCTTCTGAGGCGGAAA
GAACCAGCTGGGGCTCTAGGGGGTATCCCC
[124 nt withheld, positions 10531-10654]
C
[91 nt withheld, positions 10656-10746]
A
[49 nt withheld, positions 10748-10796]
CCTTTGACGTTGGAGTCCACGTTCTTT
[37 nt withheld, positions 10824-10860]
ACCCT
